>Addgene plasmid #21676 | HA-HIF2α P405A/P531A-pBabe-Hygro | depositor full sequence | sequence record 124048 | HA-HIF2α P405A/P531A-pBabe-Hygro sequence 8179 bps
GTTATTGTCTCATGAGCGGATACATATTTGAATGTATTTAGAAAAATAAACAAATAGGGGTTCCGCGCAC
ATTTCCCCGAAAAGTGCCACCTGCAGCCTGAATATGGGCCAAACAGGATATCTGTGGTAAGCAGTTCCTG
CCCCGGCTCAGGGCCAAGAACAGATGGAACAGCTGAATATGGGCCAAACAGGATATCTGTGGTAAGCAGT
TCCTGCCCCGGCTCAGGGCCAAGAACAGATGGTCCCCAGATGCGGTCCAGCCCTCAGCAGTTTCTAGAGA
ACCATCAGATGTTTCCAGGGTGCCCCAAGGACCTGAAATGACCCTGTGCCTTATTTGAACTAACCAATCA
GTTCGCTTCTCGCTTCTGTTCGCGCGCTTCTGCTCCCCGAGCTCAATAAAAGAGCCCACAACCCCTCACT
CGGGGCGCCAGTCCTCCGATTGACTGAGTCGCCCGGGTACCCGTGTATCCAATAAACCCTCTTGCAGTTG
CATCCGACTTGTGGTCTCGCTGTTCCTTGGGAGGGTCTCCTCTGAGTGATTGACTACCCGTCAGCGGGGG
TCTTTCATTTGGGGGCTCGTCCGGGATCGGGAGACCCCTGCCCAGGGACCACCGACCCACCACCGGGAGG
CAAGCTGGCCAGCAACTTATCTGTGTCTGTCCGATTGTCTAGTGTCTATGACTGATTTTATGCGCCTGCG
TCGGTACTAGTTAGCTAACTAGCTCTGTATCTGGCGGACCCGTGGTGGAACTGACGAGTTCTGAACACCC
GGCCGCAACCCTGGGAGACGTCCCAGGGACTTTGGGGGCCGTTTTTGTGGCCCGACCTGAGGAAGGGAGT
CGATGTGGAATCCGACCCCGTCAGGATATGTGGTTCTGGTAGGAGACGAGAACCTAAAACAGTTCCCGCC
TCCGTCTGAATTTTTGCTTTCGGTTTGGAACCGAAGCCGCGCGTCTTGTCTGCTGCAGCATCGTTCTGTG
TTGTCTCTGTCTGACTGTGTTTCTGTATTTGTCTGAAAATTAGGGCCAGACTGTTACCACTCCCTTAAGT
TTGACCTTAGATCACTGGAAAGATGTCGAGCGGCTCGCTCACAACCAGTCGGTAGATGTCAAGAAGAGAC
GTTGGGTTACCTTCTGCTCTGCAGAATGGCCAACCTTTAACGTCGGATGGCCGCGAGACGGCACCTTTAA
CCGAGACCTCATCACCCAGGTTAAGATCAAGGTCTTTTCACCTGGCCCGCATGGACACCCAGACCAGGTC
CCCTACATCGTGACCTGGGAAGCCTTGGCTTTTGACCCCCCTCCCTGGGTCAAGCCCTTTGTACACCCTA
AGCCTCCGCCTCCTCTTCTTCCATCCGCGCCGTCTCTCCCCCTTGAACCTCCTCTTTCGACCCCGCCTCA
ATCCTCCCTTTATCCAGCCCTCACTCCTTCTCTAGGCGCCGGCCGGATCCGCCACCATGACAGCTGACAA
GGAGAAGAAAAGGAGTAGCTCGGAGAGGAGGAAGGAGAAGTCCCGGGATGCTGCGCGGTGCCGGCGGAGC
AAGGAGACGGAGGTGTTCTATGAGCTGGCCCATGAGCTGCCTCTGCCCCACAGTGTGAGCTCCCATCTGG
ACAAGGCCTCCATCATGCGACTGGCAATCAGCTTCCTGCGAACACACAAGCTCCTCTCCTCAGTTTGCTC
TGAAAACGAGTCCGAAGCCGAAGCTGACCAGCAGATGGACAACTTGTACCTGAAAGCCTTGGAGGGTTTC
ATTGCCGTGGTGACCCAAGATGGCGACATGATCTTTCTGTCAGAAAACATCAGCAAGTTCATGGGACTTA
CACAGGTGGAGCTAACAGGACATAGTATCTTTGACTTCACTCATCCCTGCGACCATGAGGAGATTCGTGA
GAACCTGAGTCTCAAAAATGGCTCTGGTTTTGGGAAAAAAAGCAAAGACATGTCCACAGAGCGGGACTTC
TTCATGAGGATGAAGTGCACGGTCACCAACAGAGGCCGTACTGTCAACCTCAAGTCAGCCACCTGGAAGG
TCTTGCACTGCACGGGCCAGGTGAAAGTCTACAACAACTGCCCTCCTCACAATAGTCTGTGTGGCTACAA
GGAGCCCCTGCTGTCCTGCCTCATCATCATGTGTGAACCAATCCAGCACCCATCCCACATGGACATCCCC
CTGGATAGCAAGACCTTCCTGAGCCGCCACAGCATGGACATGAAGTTCACCTACTGTGATGACAGAATCA
CAGAACTGATTGGTTACCACCCTGAGGAGCTGCTTGGCCGCTCAGCCTATGAATTCTACCATGCGCTAGA
CTCCGAGAACATGACCAAGAGTCACCAGAACTTGTGCACCAAGGGTCAGGTAGTAAGTGGCCAGTACCGG
ATGCTCGCAAAGCATGGGGGCTACGTGTGGCTGGAGACCCAGGGGACGGTCATCTACAACCCTCGCAACC
TGCAGCCCCAGTGCATCATGTGTGTCAACTACGTCCTGAGTGAGATTGAGAAGAATGACGTGGTGTTCTC
CATGGACCAGACTGAATCCCTGTTCAAGCCCCACCTGATGGCCATGAACAGCATCTTTGATAGCAGTGGC
AAGGGGGCTGTGTCTGAGAAGAGTAACTTCCTATTCACCAAGCTAAAGGAGGAGCCCGAGGAGCTGGCCC
AGCTGGCTGCTACCCCAGGAGACGCCATCATCTCTCTGGATTTCGGGAATCAGAACTTCGAGGAGTCCTC
AGCCTATGGCAAGGCCATCCTGCCCCCGAGCCAGCCATGGGCCACGGAGTTGAGGAGCCACAGCACCCAG
AGCGAGGCTGGGAGCCTGCCTGCCTTCACCGTGCCCCAGGCAGCTGCCCCGGGCAGCACCACCCCCAGTG
CCACCAGCAGCAGCAGCAGCTGCTCCACGCCCAATAGCCCTGAAGACTATTACACATCTTTGGATAACGA
CCTGAAGATTGAAGTGATTGAGAAGCTCTTCGCCATGGACACAGAGGCCAAGGACCAATGCAGTACCCAG
ACGGATTTCAATGAGCTGGACTTGGAGACACTGGCAGCTTATATCCCCATGGACGGGGAAGACTTCCAGC
TAAGCCCCATCTGCCCCGAGGAGCGGCTCTTGGCGGAGAACCCACAGTCCACCCCCCAGCACTGCTTCAG
TGCCATGACAAACATCTTCCAGCCACTGGCCCCTGTAGCCCCGCACAGTCCCTTCCTCCTGGACAAGTTT
CAGCAGCAGCTGGAGAGCAAGAAGACAGAGCCCGAGCACCGGCCCATGTCCTCCATCTTCTTTGATGCCG
GAAGCAAAGCATCCCTGCCACCGTGCTGTGGCCAGGCCAGCACCCCTCTCTCTTCCATGGGGGGCAGATC
CAATACCCAGTGGCCCCCAGATCCACCATTACATTTTGGGCCCACAAAGTGGGCCGTCGGGGATCAGCGC
ACAGAGTTCTTGGGAGCAGCGCCGTTGGGGCCCCCTGTCTCTCCACCCCATGTCTCCACCTTCAAGACAA
GGTCTGCAAAGGGTTTTGGGGCTCGAGGCCCAGACGTGCTGAGTCCGGCCATGGTAGCCCTCTCCAACAA
GCTGAAGCTGAAGCGACAGCTGGAGTATGAAGAGCAAGCCTTCCAGGACCTGAGCGGGGGGGACCCACCT
GGTGGCAGCACCTCACATTTGATGTGGAAACGGATGAAGAACCTCAGGGGTGGGAGCTGCCCTTTGATGC
CGGACAAGCCACTGAGCGCAAATGTACCCAATGATAAGTTCACCCAAAACCCCATGAGGGGCCTGGGCCA
TCCCCTGAGACATCTGCCGCTGCCACAGCCTCCATCTGCCATCAGTCCCGGGGAGAACAGCAAGAGCAGG
TTCCCCCCACAGTGCTACGCCACCCAGTACCAGGACTACAGCCTGTCGTCAGCCCACAAGGTGTCAGGCA
TGGCAAGCCGGCTGCTCGGGCCCTCATTTGAGTCCTACCTGCTGCCCGAACTGACCAGATATGACTGTGA
GGTGAACGTGCCCGTGCTGGGAAGCTCCACGCTCCTGCAAGGAGGGGACCTCCTCAGAGCCCTGGACCAG
GCCACCTGACAATTCGCCAGCACAGTGGTCGACCCTGTGGAATGTGTGTCAGTTAGGGTGTGGAAAGTCC
CCAGGCTCCCCAGCAGGCAGAAGTATGCAAAGCATGCATCTCAATTAGTCAGCAACCAGGTGTGGAAAGT
CCCCAGGCTCCCCAGCAGGCAGAAGTATGCAAAGCATGCATCTCAATTAGTCAGCAACCATAGTCCCGCC
CCTAACTCCGCCCATCCCGCCCCTAACTCCGCCCAGTTCCGCCCATTCTCCGCCCCATGGCTGACTAATT
TTTTTTATTTATGCAGAGGCCGAGGCCGCCTCGGCCTCTGAGCTATTCCAGAAGTAGTGAGGAGGCTTTT
TTGGAGGCCTAGGCTTTTGCAAAAAGCTTGCCAGCTGGGGCGCCCTCTGGTAAGGTTGGGAAGCCCTGCA
GATCTGATCCCGGGGGGCAATGAGATATGAAAAAGCCTGAACTCACCGCGACGTCTGTCGAGAAGTTTCT
GATCGAAAAGTTCGACAGCGTCTCCGACCTGATGCAGCTCTCGGAGGGCGAAGAATCTCGTGCTTTCAGC
TTCGATGTAGGAGGGCGTGGATATGTCCTGCGGGTAAATAGCTGCGCCGATGGTTTCTACAAAGATCGTT
ATGTTTATCGGCACTTTGCATCGGCCGCGCTCCCGATTCCGGAAGTGCTTGACATTGGGGAATTTAGCGA
GAGCCTGACCTATTGCATCTCCCGCCGTGCACAGGGTGTCACGTTGCAAGACCTGCCTGAAACCGAACTG
CCCGCTGTTCTGCAGCCGGTCGCGGAGGCCATGGATGCGATCGCTGCGGCCGATCTTAGCCAGACGAGCG
GGTTCGGCCCATTCGGACCGCAAGGAATCGGTCAATACACTACATGGCGTGATTTCATATGCGCGATTGC
TGATCCCCATGTGTATCACTGGCAAACTGTGATGGACGACACCGTCAGTGCGTCCGTCGCGCAGGCTCTC
GATGAGCTGATGCTTTGGGCCGAGGACTGCCCCGAAGTCCGGCACCTCGTGCACGCGGATTTCGGCTCCA
ACAATGTCCTGACGGACAATGGCCGCATAACAGCGGTCATTGACTGGAGCGAGGCGATGTTCGGGGATTC
CCAATACGAGGTCGCCAACATCTTCTTCTGGAGGCCGTGGTTGGCTTGTATGGAGCAGCAGACGCGCTAC
TTCGAGCGGAGGCATCCGGAGCTTGCAGGATCGCCGCGGCTCCGGGCGTATATGCTCCGCATTGGTCTTG
ACCAACTCTATCAGAGCTTGGTTGACGGCAATTTCGATGATGCAGCTTGGGCGCAGGGTCGATGCGACGC
AATCGTCCGATCCGGAGCCGGGACTGTCGGGCGTACACAAATCGCCCGCAGAAGCGCGGCCGTCTGGACC
GATGGCTGTGTAGAAGTACTCGCCGATAGTGGAAACCGACGCCCCAGCACTCGTCCGAGGGCAAAGGAAT
AGAGTAGATGCCGACCGGGATCTATCGATGCGGCGGGTGTGGTGGTTACGCGTAATCTGCTGCTTGCAAA
CAAAAAAACCACCGCTACCAGCGGTGGTTTGTTTGCCGGATCAAGAGCTACCAACTCTTTTTCCGAAGGT
AACTGGCTTCAGCAGAGCGCAGATACCAAATACTGTTCTTCTAGTGTAGCCGTAGTTAGGCCACCACTTC
AAGAACTCTGTAGCACCGCCTACATACCTCGCTCTGCTAATCCTGTTACCAGTGGCTGCTGCCAGTGGCG
ATAAGTCGTGTCTTACCGGGTTGGACTCAAGACGATAGTTACCGGATAAGGCGCAGCGGTCGGGCTGAAC
GGGGGGTTCGTGCACACAGCCCAGCTTGGAGCGAACGACCTACACCGAACTGAGATACCTACAGCGTGAG
CTATGAGAAAGCGCCACGCTTCCCGAAGGGAGAAAGGCGGACAGGTATCCGGTAAGCGGCAGGGTCGGAA
CAGGAGAGCGCACGAGGGAGCTTCCAGGGGAAACGCCTGGTATCTTATAGTCCTGTCGGGTTTCGCCACC
TCTGACTTGAGCGTCGATTTTGTGATGCTCGTCAGGGGGGCGGAGCCTATGGAAAAACGCCAGCAACGCA
TCGATAAAATAAAAGATTTTATTTAGTCTCCAGAAAAAGGGGGGAATGAAAGACCCCACCTGTAGGTTTG
GCAAGCTAGCTTAAGTAACGCCATTTTGCAAGGCATGGAAAAATACATAACTGAGAATAGAGAAGTTCAG
ATCAAGGTCAGGAACAGATGGAACAGCTGAATATGGGCCAAACAGGATATCTGTGGTAAGCAGTTCCTGC
CCCGGCTCAGGGCCAAGAACAGATGGAACAGCTGAATATGGGCCAAACAGGATATCTGTGGTAAGCAGTT
CCTGCCCCGGCTCAGGGCCAAGAACAGATGGTCCCCAGATGCGGTCCAGCCCTCAGCAGTTTCTAGAGAA
CCATCAGATGTTTCCAGGGTGCCCCAAGGACCTGAAATGACCCTGTGCCTTATTTGAACTAACCAATCAG
TTCGCTTCTCGCTTCTGTTCGCGCGCTTCTGCTCCCCGAGCTCAATAAAAGAGCCCACAACCCCTCACTC
GGGGCGCCAGTCCTCCGATTGACTGAGTCGCCCGGGTACCCGTGTATCCAATAAACCCTCTTGCAGTTGC
ATCCGACTTGTGGTCTCGCTGTTCCTTGGGAGGGTCTCCTCTGAGTGATTGACTACCCGTCAGCGGGGGT
CTTTCACATGCAGCATGTATCAAAATTAATTTGGTTTTTTTTCTTAAGTATTTACATTAAATGGCCATAG
TGCGGCCGCAAATCAATCTAAAGTATATATGAGTAAACTTGGTCTGACAGTTACCAATGCTTAATCAGTG
AGGCACCTATCTCAGCGATCTGTCTATTTCGTTCATCCATAGTTGCCTGACTCCCCGTCGTGTAGATAAC
TACGATACGGGAGGGCTTACCATCTGGCCCCCCAAGGCGGTAATACGGTTATCCACAGAATCAGGGGATA
ACGCAGGAAAGAACATGTGAGCAAAAGGCCAGCAAAAGGCCAGGAACCGTAAAAAGGCCGCGTTACGCTC
AGTGGAACGAAAACTCACGTTAAGGGATTTTGGTCATGAGATTATCAAAAAGGATCTTCACCTAGATCCT
TTTAAATTAAAAATGAAGTTTGCGGCCGCAAATCAATCTAAAGTATATATGAGTAAACTTGGTCTGACAG
TTACCAATGCTTAATCAGTGAGGCACCTATCTCAGCGATCTGTCTATTTCGTTCATCCATAGTTGCCTGA
CTCCCCGTCGTGTAGATAACTACGATACGGGAGGGCTTACCATCTGGCCCCAGTGCTGCAATGATACCGC
GAGACCCACGCTCACCGGCTCCAGATTTATCAGCAATAAACCAGCCAGCCGGAAGGGCCGAGCGCAGAAG
TGGTCCTGCAACTTTATCCGCCTCCATCCAGTCTATTAATTGTTGCCGGGAAGCTAGAGTAAGTAGTTCG
CCAGTTAATAGTTTGCGCAACGTTGTTGCCATTGCTACAGGCATCGTGGTGTCACGCTCGTCGTTTGGTA
TGGCTTCATTCAGCTCCGGTTCCCAACGATCAAGGCGAGTTACATGATCCCCCATGTTGTGCAAAAAAGC
GGTTAGCTCCTTCGGTCCTCCGATCGTTGTCAGAAGTAAGTTGGCCGCAGTGTTATCACTCATGGTTATG
GCAGCACTGCATAATTCTCTTACTGTCATGCCATCCGTAAGATGCTTTTCTGTGACTGGTGAGTACTCAA
CCAAGTCATTCTGAGAATAGTGTATGCGGCGACCGAGTTGCTCTTGCCCGGCGTCAACACGGGATAATAC
CGCGCCACATAGCAGAACTTTAAAAGTGCTCATCATTGGAAAACGTTCTTCGGGGCGAAAACTCTCAAGG
ATCTTACCGCTGTTGAGATCCAGTTCGATGTAACCCACTCGTGCACCCAACTGATCTTCAGCATCTTTTA
CTTTCACCAGCGTTTCTGGGTGAGCAAAAACAGGAAGGCAAAATGCCGCAAAAAAGGGAATAAGGGCGAC
ACGGAAATGTTGAATACTCATACTCTTCCTTTTTCAATATTATTGAAGCATTTATCAGG
Features (pLannotate 1.2.2; 14 found; start..end, strand, type, name):
     98..567     +  LTR            LTR: long terminal repeat from Moloney murine leukemia virus
    691..965     +  misc_feature   MESV Ψ (fragment): packaging signal of murine embryonic stem cell virus
   1024..1440    +  CDS            gag (truncated): truncated Moloney murine leukemia virus (MMLV) gag gene lacking the start codon
   1457..4066    +  CDS            EPAS1: EPAS1_HUMAN - Also known as BHLHE73, HIF2A, MOP2, PASD2. Experimental evidence at protein level: Swiss-Prot protein existence level 1. Transcription factor involved in the induction of oxygen regulated genes. Heterodimerizes with ARNT; heterodimer binds to core DNA sequence 5'-TACGTG-3' within the hypoxia response element (HRE) of target gene promoters (By similarity). Regulates the vascular endothelial growth factor (VEGF) expression and seems to be implicated in the development of blood vessels and the tubular system of lung. May also play a role in the formation of the endothelium that give
   4104..4433    +  promoter       SV40 promoter: SV40 enhancer and early promoter
   4507..5529    +  CDS            hph: KHYB_ECOLX - Experimental evidence at protein level: Swiss-Prot protein existence level 1. The aminoglycoside phosphotransferases achieve inactivation of their antibiotic substrates by phosphorylation. Only phosphorylates hygromycin and closely related compounds such as demethyl analogs and destomycin. From Escherichia coli.
   5560..5582    +  rep_origin     f1 ori (fragment): f1 bacteriophage origin of replication; arrow indicates direction of (+) strand synthesis
   5579..6145    +  rep_origin     ori: high-copy-number ColE1/pMB1/pBR322/pUC origin of replication
   6205..6326    +  LTR            3' LTR (ΔU3) (fragment): self-inactivating 3' long terminal repeat (LTR) from Moloney murine leukemia virus
   6327..6796    +  LTR            LTR: long terminal repeat from Moloney murine leukemia virus
   6912..7031    -  CDS            bla(M) (fragment): β-lactamase lacking the signal sequence; bla(M); allows cytosolic expression of β-lactamase
   7037..7096    -  rep_origin     RSF ori (fragment): Plasmids containing the RSF 1030 origin of replication can be propagated in E. coli cells that contain additional plasmids with compatible origins.
   7281..8141    -  CDS            AmpR: β-lactamase; bla; confers resistance to ampicillin, carbenicillin, and related antibiotics
   8142..67      -  promoter       AmpR promoter (across the origin): bla
