[The description below was written by a language model from this plasmid's Addgene catalogue record and pLannotate feature annotations shown in this document.]
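Description:
HA-HIF2α P405A/P531A-pBabe-Hygro is a Moloney murine leukemia virus–based retroviral expression vector built on the pBabe-Hygro backbone, intended for stable delivery of a mutant human HIF2α (EPAS1) cDNA into mammalian cells. In bacteria it is maintained as a high-copy plasmid through a ColE1/pUC-type origin and selected with ampicillin via the β-lactamase gene and its promoter. A few short annotated fragments (f1 ori, RSF ori, a partial bla and a ΔU3 LTR piece adjoining the 3′ LTR) appear to be partial matches within backbone sequence rather than functional elements.

The proviral region is flanked by MMLV long terminal repeats. The 5′ LTR drives transcription of the genomic RNA, which carries a Ψ packaging signal extended into a truncated, start codon–less gag segment that improves encapsidation when the plasmid is introduced into a packaging cell line supplying the viral proteins in trans. The EPAS1 coding sequence was cloned by restriction digestion immediately downstream of this region, so it is expressed from the LTR after integration. The construct name indicates an HA epitope tag, although the tag is not separately annotated in the feature table. Downstream, an SV40 enhancer/early promoter drives the hygromycin phosphotransferase gene (hph), allowing hygromycin selection of transduced cells.

The insert carries proline-to-alanine substitutions at residues 405 and 531. These are the prolines whose oxygen-dependent hydroxylation normally targets HIF2α for recognition by pVHL and subsequent degradation, so the double mutant is expected to be stable and active under normoxia. In line with the associated study of VHL mutations and kidney cancer risk, the vector is suited to generating cell lines with constitutive, VHL-independent HIF2α activity.
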