Addgene plasmid #21676: HA-HIF2α P405A/P531A-pBabe-Hygro
Depositing lab: William Kaelin. Depositing organization: Dana-Farber Cancer Institute. Publication: Hypoxia-inducible factor linked to differential kidney cancer risk seen with type 2A and type 2B VHL mutations. Li L, Zhang L, Zhang X, Yan Q, Minamishima YA, Olumi AF, Mao M, Bartz S, Kaelin WG. Mol Cell Biol. 2007 Aug . 27(15):5381-92. 10.1128/MCB.00282-07 PubMed 17526729.
Backbone
  Vector backbone: pBabe-Hygro
  Backbone size w/o insert (bp): 5188
  Vector type: Mammalian Expression, Retroviral
  Selectable markers: Hygromycin
Growth in bacteria
  Bacterial resistance: Ampicillin, 100 μg/mL
  Growth temperature: 37°C
  Growth strain: Stbl2
  Growth instructions: DH5alpha
  Copy number: High Copy
Gene/Insert
  Gene/Insert name: Hypoxia inducible factor 2 alpha (alt names: HIF2a; EPAS1)
  Species: H. sapiens (human)
  Insert size (bp): 2639
  Mutation: cDNA changed amino acids from wt: Proline 405 to Alanine Proline 531 to Alanine
  GenBank ID: NM_001430
  Entrez Gene: EPAS1 (a.k.a. ECYT4, HIF2A, HLF, MOP2, PASD2, bHLHe73)
  Cloning method: Restriction Enzyme; 5′ cloning site BamH I (not destroyed); 3′ cloning site EcoR I (destroyed during cloning)
  Sequencing primers: 5′ pBabe-5'; 3′ pBabe-3'
Terms and licenses: Academic/Nonprofit Terms; Industry Terms: Not Available to Industry
How to cite: HA-HIF2α P405A/P531A-pBabe-Hygro was a gift from William Kaelin (Addgene plasmid # 21676 ; http://n2t.net/addgene:21676 ; RRID:Addgene_21676)
