>Addgene plasmid #21676 | HA-HIF2α P405A/P531A-pBabe-Hygro | addgene partial sequence | sequence record 27575 | hHIF2-F2 5'-TCGGGAATCAGAACTTCGAG-3'
TGCAGCCATCCTGCCCCCGAGCCAGCCATGGGCCACGGAGTTGAGGAGCCACAGCACCCAGAGCGAGGCT
GGGAGCCTGCCTGCCTTCACCGTGCCCCAGGCAGCTGCCCCGGGCAGCACCACCCCCAGTGCCACCAGCA
GCAGCAGCAGCTGCTCCACGCCCAATAGCCCTGAAGACTATTACACATCTTTGGATAACGACCTGAAGAT
TGAAGTGATTGAGAAGCTCTTCGCCATGGACACAGAGGCCAAGGACCAATGCAGTACCCAGACGGATTTC
AATGAGCTGGACTTGGAGACACTGGCAGCTTATATCCCCATGGACGGGGAAGACTTCCAGCTAAGCCCCA
TCTGCCCCGAGGAGCGGCTCTTGGCGGAGAACCCACAGTCCACCCCCCAGCACTGCTTCAGTGCCATGAC
AAACATCTTCCAGCCACTGGCCCCTGTAGCCCCGCACAGTCCCTTCCTCCTGGACAAGTTTCAGCAGCAG
CTGGAGAGCAAGAAGACAGAGCCCGAGCACCGGCCCATGTCCTCCATCTTCTTTGATGCCGGAAGCAAAG
CATCCCTGCCACCGTGCTGTGGCCAGGCCAGCACCCCTCTCTCTTCCATGGGGGGCAG
