>Addgene plasmid #21676 | HA-HIF2α P405A/P531A-pBabe-Hygro | addgene partial sequence | sequence record 27576 | 21676 with hHIF-F 5'-TGGAAGGTATTGCACTGCAC
TGCCCTCCTCACAATAGTCTGTGTGGCTACAAGGAGCCCCTGCTGTCCTGCCTCATCATCATGTGTGAAC
CAATCCAGCACCCATCCCACATGGACATCCCCCTGGATAGCAAGACCTTCCTGAGCCGCCACAGCATGGA
CATGAAGTTCACCTACTGTGATGACAGAATCACAGAACTGATTGGTTACCACCCTGAGGAGCTGCTTGGC
CGCTCAGCCTATGAATTCTACCATGCGCTAGACTCCGAGAACATGACCAAGAGTCACCAGAACTTGTGCA
CCAAGGGTCAGGTAGTAAGTGGCCAGTACCGGATGCTCGCAAAGCATGGGGGCTACGTGTGGCTGGAGAC
CCAGGGGACGGTCATCTACAACCCTCGCAACCTGCAGCCCCAGTGCATCATGTGTGTCAACTACGTCCTG
AGTGAGATTGAGAAGAATGACGTGGTGTTCTCCATGGACCAGACTGAATCCCTGTTCAAGCCCCACCTGA
TGGCCATGAACAGCATCTTTGATAGCAGTGGCAAGGGGGCTGTGTCTGAGAAGAGTAACTTCCTATTCAC
CAAGCTAAAGGAGGAGCCCGAGGAGCTGGCCCAGCTGGCTGCTACCCCAGGAGACGCCATCATCTCTCTG
GATTTCGGGAATCAGAACTTCGAGGAGTCCTCAGCCTATGGCAAGGCCATCCTG
